Addgene plasmid #37792: pET21a-MKP7_wild_153
Depositing lab: SeWon Suh. Depositing organization: Seoul National University. Publication: Mycobacterium tuberculosis Eis protein initiates suppression of host immune responses by acetylation of DUSP16/MKP-7. Kim KH, An DR, Song J, Yoon JY, Kim HS, Yoon HJ, Im HN, Kim J, Kim do J, Lee SJ, Kim KH, Lee HM, Kim HJ, Jo EK, Lee JY, Suh SW. Proc Natl Acad Sci U S A. 2012 May 15;109(20):7729-34. Epub 2012 Apr 30. 10.1073/pnas.1120251109 PubMed 22547814.
Backbone
  Vector backbone: pET21a
  Backbone size w/o insert (bp): 5500
  Vector type: Bacterial Expression
Growth in bacteria
  Bacterial resistance: Ampicillin, 100 μg/mL
  Growth temperature: 37°C
  Growth strain: DH5alpha
  Copy number: Low Copy
Gene/Insert
  Gene/Insert name: Mitogen-activated protein kinase phosphatase 7 (alt names: MKP7; DUSP16)
  Species: H. sapiens (human)
  Insert size (bp): 459
  Mutation: deleted amino acids 154-665
  Entrez Gene: DUSP16 (a.k.a. MKP-7, MKP7)
  Tag / fusion protein: His (C terminal on insert)
  Cloning method: Restriction Enzyme; 5′ cloning site NdeI (not destroyed); 3′ cloning site XhoI (not destroyed)
  Sequencing primers: 5′ T7 promoter; 3′ T7 terminator
Terms and licenses: Academic/Nonprofit Terms; Industry Terms: Not Available to Industry
How to cite: pET21a-MKP7_wild_153 was a gift from SeWon Suh (Addgene plasmid # 37792 ; http://n2t.net/addgene:37792 ; RRID:Addgene_37792)
