[The description below was written by a language model from this plasmid's Addgene catalogue record.]
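Description:
pET21a-MKP7_wild_153 is a bacterial expression plasmid built on the pET21a backbone (about 5.5 kb without insert) for producing a truncated form of human mitogen-activated protein kinase phosphatase 7 (MKP7, also known as DUSP16) in E. coli. It confers ampicillin resistance, is recorded as low copy, and is propagated in a cloning strain such as DH5alpha. No feature table is provided, so individual backbone elements are not itemised. The use of T7 promoter and T7 terminator sequencing primers is consistent with the standard pET arrangement, in which the insert sits between a T7 promoter and T7 terminator and is transcribed only in hosts that supply T7 RNA polymerase.

The insert is a 459 bp fragment encoding the first 153 residues of DUSP16, with amino acids 154–665 deleted. The "wild" in the name suggests that this N-terminal fragment otherwise carries the unmutated sequence, although the record does not say so explicitly. It was cloned between NdeI and XhoI sites, both of which are retained, and carries a C-terminal His tag suitable for purification by immobilised metal affinity chromatography.

The associated publication reports that the Mycobacterium tuberculosis Eis protein suppresses host immune responses by acetylating DUSP16/MKP-7. The plasmid therefore most plausibly serves to make recombinant N-terminal MKP7 for biochemical or structural work, for example as a substrate in acetylation studies, but the record does not describe its specific experimental use.
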