>Addgene plasmid #37792 | pET21a-MKP7_wild_153 | addgene partial sequence | sequence record 49376 | T7-term
GGCTTTGTTAGCAGCCGGATCTCAGTGGTGGTGGTGGTGGTGCTCGAGAGGCTGAGAAATGCAGGTAGGG
ACTAGAGTGGATTTTCCTTCACAGAGGCCAGGGAAACAACGAGAGAACTCAGCAAACCCACCTGCAAGCA
GGTGAACAGAGTTGAAGCTCTTCTCCAGTTTACCCAGAAGTACAGTGAGAAAACAGTCTGAAGAGAGAGA
GGCAACATCTTGGGAGCTTTGATCGTAAACTACAACCTTCTGACTGCAATCAATGTCAACCTTATGTTTC
GCTGAATGCTGGATGAGCTCTGTAATTAACACTTTGTCCTGTTGCAACCTTCGCTTCATAAGCTTGGAGC
AGTTGATATTAATGGCTTCCAAAATGTGGGATGTATTGTATTCCACAAATGGCCGGCTATCAATTAGCAG
CACTTTTTCCGTTCCACTTTCCAGCAGAGCCACCAACCTCTCAGTAACAATTTGAGTTCCAATCATATGT
ATATCTCCTTCTTAAAGTTAAACAAAATTATTTCTAGAGGGGAATTGTTATCCGCTCACAATTCCCCTAT
AGTGAGTCGTATTAATTTCGCGGGATCGAGATCTCGATCCTCTACGCCGGACGCATCGTGGCCGGCATCA
CCGGCGCCACAGGTGCGGTTGCTGGCGCCTATATCGCCGACATCACCGATGGGGAAGATCGGGCTCGCCA
CTTCGGGCTCATGAGCGC
